Addgene plasmid #211244: pBiT3.1-N_LLGL2:1-1020
Purpose: Mammalian expression of full-length human LLGL2. N-terminal HiBiT tag.
Depositing lab: Cheryl Arrowsmith. Depositing organization: University of Toronto. Publication: A Target Class Ligandability Evaluation of WD40 Repeat-Containing Proteins. Ackloo S, Li F, Szewczyk M, Seitova A, Loppnau P, Zeng H, Xu J, Ahmad S, Arnautova YA, Baghaie AJ, Beldar S, Bolotokova A, Centrella PA, Chau I, Clark MA, Cuozzo JW, Dehghani-Tafti S, Disch JS, Dong A, Dumas A, Feng JA, Ghiabi P, Gibson E, Gilmer J, Goldman B, Green SR, Guie MA, Guilinger JP, Harms N, Herasymenko O, Houliston S, Hutchinson A, Kearnes S, Keefe AD, Kimani SW, Kramer T, Kutera M, Kwak HA, Lento C, Li Y, Liu J, Loup J, Machado RAC, Mulhern CJ, Perveen S, Righetto GL, Riley P, Shrestha S, Sigel EA, Silva M, Sintchak MD, Slakman BL, Taylor RD, Thompson J, Torng W, Underkoffler C, von Rechenberg M, Walsh RT, Watson I, Wilson DJ, Wolf E, Yadav M, Yazdi AK, Zhang J, Zhang Y, Santhakumar V, Edwards AM, Barsyte-Lovejoy D, Schapira M, Brown PJ, Halabelian L, Arrowsmith CH. J Med Chem. 2025 Jan 23;68(2):1092-1112. doi: 10.1021/acs.jmedchem.4c02010. Epub 2024 Nov 4. PubMed 39495097.
Backbone
  Vector backbone: pBiT3.1-N
  Backbone manufacturer: Promega
  Vector type: Mammalian Expression
  Selectable markers: Neomycin (select with G418)
Growth in bacteria
  Bacterial resistance: Kanamycin, 50 μg/mL
  Growth temperature: 37°C
  Growth strain: DH5alpha
  Copy number: High Copy
Gene/Insert
  Gene/Insert name: LLGL2:M1-E1020
  Species: H. sapiens (human)
  Insert size (bp): 3060
  Mutation: wild type
  Entrez Gene: LLGL2 (a.k.a. HGL, Hugl-2, LGL2)
  Promoter: CMV
  Tag / fusion protein: MVSGWRLFKKISGSSGGSSG (N terminal on insert)
  Cloning method: Ligation Independent Cloning
  Sequencing primers: 5′ T7; 3′ TTGCTCAGCGGTGGCAGCAG
Resource information
  A portion of this plasmid was derived from a plasmid made by: Mammalian Gene Collection (BC064994.1)
Terms and licenses: Academic/Nonprofit Terms; Industry Terms: Not Available to Industry
Depositor comments: 5' Cloning Site: Xho1 (not destroyed), 3' Cloning Site: Xba1 (not destroyed).
How to cite: pBiT3.1-N_LLGL2:1-1020 was a gift from Cheryl Arrowsmith (Addgene plasmid # 211244 ; http://n2t.net/addgene:211244 ; RRID:Addgene_211244)
