[The description below was written by a language model from this plasmid's Addgene catalogue record and pLannotate feature annotations shown in this document.]
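Description:
pBiT3.1-N_LLGL2:1-1020 is a mammalian expression plasmid built on the Promega pBiT3.1-N backbone, encoding full-length wild-type human LLGL2 (residues M1 to E1020, a 3,060 bp insert derived from a Mammalian Gene Collection clone) with an N-terminal HiBiT tag joined through a short glycine/serine linker. HiBiT is a small peptide that complements the LgBiT fragment of NanoLuc luciferase to give luminescence, so the tagged protein can be detected or quantified in cells or lysates. In the 7,344 nt sequence, expression is driven by the CMV immediate-early enhancer and promoter, followed by a chimeric β-globin/immunoglobulin intron that aids mRNA processing and a T7 promoter that also serves as a sequencing primer site. The LLGL2 reading frame spans the numbering origin of the circular record and is terminated by an SV40 polyadenylation signal. The insert was introduced by ligation-independent cloning between XhoI and XbaI sites, both retained.

The plasmid replicates at high copy in E. coli from a ColE1/pUC-type origin and is selected with kanamycin through a neo (nptII) gene driven by the bacterial EM7 promoter, with a loxP site just upstream. The catalogue entry lists neomycin/G418 as the mammalian selectable marker. However, the annotated sequence shows no eukaryotic promoter directly upstream of neo. It does show a separate SV40 promoter-driven blasticidin S deaminase cassette with a synthetic poly(A) signal, so mammalian selection may in practice rely on blasticidin; the record does not resolve this discrepancy. The construct was deposited with a study evaluating the ligandability of WD40 repeat-containing proteins, which fits a use in luminescence-based cellular assays of LLGL2, although the record does not name specific assays.
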