Features (pLannotate 1.2.2; 17 found; start..end, strand, type, name):
   1979..1997    +  misc_feature   MCS (fragment): pUC18/19 multiple cloning site
   2046..2167    -  polyA_signal   SV40 poly(A) signal: SV40 polyadenylation signal
   2190..2258    -  CDS            large T antigen (fragment): large T antigen from SV40 (simian virus 40)
   2282..2315    +  protein_bind   loxP: Cre-mediated recombination occurs in the 8-bp core sequence (GCATACAT). Cre recombinase
   2325..2372    +  promoter       EM7 promoter: synthetic bacterial promoter&nbsp
   2404..3195    +  CDS            neo: KKA2_KLEPN - Also known as kan, nptII. Experimental evidence at protein level: Swiss-Prot protein existence level 1. Resistance to kanamycin, neomycin, paromomycin, ribostamycin, butirosin and gentamicin B. From Klebsiella pneumoniae.
   3356..3944    -  rep_origin     ori: high-copy-number ColE1/pMB1/pBR322/pUC origin of replication
   4070..4118    -  polyA_signal   poly(A) signal: synthetic polyadenylation signal
   4142..4540    -  CDS            BSD: blasticidin S deaminase; Aspergillus terreus BSD; confers resistance to blasticidin
   4571..4928    -  promoter       SV40 promoter: SV40 enhancer and early promoter
   5007..5088    -  polyA_signal   SV40 poly(A) signal: SV40 polyadenylation signal
   5111..5194    -  CDS            large T antigen (fragment): large T antigen from SV40 (simian virus 40)
   5259..5624    +  enhancer       CMV enhancer: human cytomegalovirus immediate early enhancer
   5626..5825    +  promoter       CMV promoter: human cytomegalovirus (CMV) immediate early promoter
   5964..6096    +  intron         chimeric intron: chimera between introns from human β-globin and immunoglobulin heavy chain genes
   6140..6158    +  promoter       T7 promoter: promoter for bacteriophage T7 RNA polymerase
   6233..1948    +  CDS            LLGL2 (across the origin): L2GL2_HUMAN - Experimental evidence at protein level: Swiss-Prot protein existence level 1. Part of a complex with GPSM2/LGN, PRKCI/aPKC and PARD6B/Par- 6, which may ensure the correct organization and orientation of bipolar spindles for normal cell division. This complex plays roles in the initial phase of the establishment of epithelial cell polarity. From Homo sapiens (Human).
>Addgene plasmid #211244 | pBiT3.1-N_LLGL2:1-1020 | addgene full sequence | sequence record 424576 | Addgene NGS Result
GCCACCGGTCCAGCTGCCCTACCTGGCTTCTCTGCACTGTTCCGCCATCACCTGCTCTCACCACGTCTCC
AACATCCCGCTGAAGCTGTGGGAGCGGATCATTGCCGCCGGCAGCCGGCAGAACGCACACTTCTCCACCA
TGGAGTGGCCAATTGATGGTGGCACCAGCCTGACCCCAGCCCCACCCCAGAGGGACCTGCTGCTCACAGG
GCACGAGGACGGCACGGTGCGGTTCTGGGATGCCTCGGGTGTCTGCCTGCGGCTGCTCTACAAACTCAGC
ACTGTGCGCGTGTTCCTCACCGACACGGACCCCAACGAGAACCTCAGTGCCCAGGGCGAGGACGAGTGGC
CCCCACTCCGCAAGGTGGGCTCCTTTGACCCCTACAGTGATGACCCCCGGCTGGGCATCCAGAAGATCTT
CCTCTGCAAGTACAGCGGCTACCTGGCTGTGGCAGGCACGGCAGGGCAGGTGCTGGTACTGGAACTGAAT
GACGAGGCAGCGGAGCAGGCTGTGGAGCAGGTGGAGGCCGACCTGCTGCAGGACCAAGAGGGCTACCGCT
GGAAGGGGCACGAGCGCCTGGCAGCCCGCTCAGGGCCCGTGCGCTTTGAGCCTGGCTTTCAGCCCTTCGT
GTTGGTGCAGTGTCAGCCCCCGGCTGTGGTCACCTCCTTGGCCCTGCACTCTGAGTGGCGGCTCGTGGCC
TTCGGCACCAGCCATGGCTTTGGCCTCTTTGACCACCAGCAGCGGCGGCAGGTCTTTGTTAAGTGCACAC
TGCACCCCAGTGACCAGCTGGCCTTGGAGGGCCCACTCTCCCGCGTCAAGTCCCTCAAGAAGTCCTTGCG
TCAGTCATTCCGCCGGATGCGTCGGAGCCGGGTGTCCAGCCGGAAGCGGCACCCAGCTGGCCCCCCAGGA
GAGGCACAGGAGGGGAGTGCCAAGGCTGAGCGGCCAGGCCTCCAGAACATGGAGCTGGCGCCTGTGCAGC
GCAAGATCGAGGCTCGCTCGGCAGAGGACTCCTTCACAGGCTTCGTCCGGACCCTGTACTTTGCTGACAC
CTACCTGAAGGACAGCTCCCGGCACTGCCCCTCGCTGTGGGCTGGCACCAATGGGGGCACCATCTATGCC
TTCTCCCTGCGTGTGCCTCCCGCCGAGCGGAGAATGGATGAGTCTGTGCGGGCAGAGCAGGCCAAGGAGA
TCCAGCTGATGCACCGGGCGCCGGTGGTGGGCATCCTGGTGCTCGACGGACACAGCGTACCCCTTCCTGA
GCCCCTCGAAGTGGCCCATGATCTGTCGAAGAGCCCTGACATGCAGGGAAGCCACCAGCTGCTCGTCGTA
TCAGAGGAGCAGTTCAAGGTGTTCACGCTGCCCAAGGTGAGTGCCAAGCTGAAGTTGAAGCTGACGGCCC
TGGAGGGCTCAAGAGTGCGGCGGGTCAGCGTGGCCCACTTCGGCAGTCGTCGAGCCGAGGACTACGGGGA
GCACCACCTGGCAGTCCTTACCAACCTGGGCGACATCCAGGTGGTCTCACTGCCCCTGCTCAAGCCCCAG
GTGCGCTACAGCTGCATCCGCCGGGAGGACGTCAGTGGCATCGCCTCCTGCGTCTTCACCAAATATGGCC
AAGGCTTCTACCTGATCTCACCCTCGGAGTTTGAGCGCTTCTCTCTCTCCACCAAGTGGCTGGTGGAGCC
CCGGTGTCTGGTGGATTCAGCAGAAACCAAGAACCACCGCCCTGGTAACGGTGCGGGCCCCAAGAAGGCC
CCGAGCCGAGCCAGGAACTCAGGGACTCAGAGTGATGGCGAGGAGAAGCAGCCCGGCCTGGTGATGGAGC
GCGCTCTGCTCAGTGATGAGAGAGTCCTGAAGGAAATCCAGAGCACACTGGAGGGAGACCGCGGGAGCGG
CAACTGGCGTTCACATCGAGCGGCCGTGGGGTGCAGCCTCAGCAATGGCGGAGCAGAGTAATCTAGAGGT
CAAGCTTCGGGGGTTTAAACCTGCAGGCATGCAAGCTGATTTGGCTGCTGCCACCGCTGAGCAAGGCCGC
TTCGAGCAGACATGATAAGATACATTGATGAGTTTGGACAAACCACAACTAGAATGCAGTGAAAAAAATG
CTTTATTTGTGAAATTTGTGATGCTATTGCTTTATTTGTAACCATTATAAGCTGCAATAAACAAGTTAAC
AACAACAATTGCATTCATTTTATGTTTCAGGTTCAGGGGGAGATGTGGGAGGTTTTTTTAAGCAAGTAAA
ACCTCTACAAATGTGGTAAAATCTTAATTAAGACTTCTAATATAACTTCGTATAGCATACATTATACGAA
GTTATGGTTCCACTGTTGACAATTAATCATCGGCATAGTATATCGGCATAGTATAATACGACAAGGTGAG
GAACTAAACCCAGGAGGCAGATCATGATTGAACAAGATGGATTGCACGCAGGTTCTCCGGCCGCTTGGGT
GGAGAGGCTATTCGGCTATGACTGGGCACAACAGACAATCGGCTGCTCTGATGCCGCCGTGTTCCGGCTG
TCAGCGCAGGGGCGCCCGGTTCTTTTTGTCAAGACCGACCTGTCCGGTGCCCTGAATGAACTGCAGGACG
AGGCAGCGCGGCTATCGTGGCTGGCCACGACGGGCGTTCCTTGCGCAGCTGTGCTCGACGTTGTCACTGA
AGCGGGAAGGGACTGGCTGCTATTGGGCGAAGTGCCGGGGCAGGATCTCCTGTCATCTCACCTTGCTCCT
GCCGAGAAAGTATCCATCATGGCTGATGCAATGCGGCGGCTGCATACGCTTGATCCGGCTACCTGCCCAT
TCGACCACCAAGCGAAACATCGCATCGAGCGAGCACGTACTCGGATGGAAGCCGGTCTTGTCGATCAGGA
TGATCTGGACGAAGAGCATCAGGGGCTCGCGCCAGCCGAACTGTTCGCCAGGCTCAAGGCGCGCATGCCC
GACGGCGAGGATCTCGTCGTGACCCATGGCGATGCCTGCTTGCCGAATATCATGGTGGAAAATGGCCGCT
TTTCTGGATTCATCGACTGTGGCCGGCTGGGTGTGGCGGACCGCTATCAGGACATAGCGTTGGCTACCCG
TGATATTGCTGAAGAGCTTGGCGGCGAATGGGCTGACCGCTTCCTCGTGCTTTACGGTATCGCCGCTCCC
GATTCGCAGCGCATCGCCTTCTATCGCCTTCTTGACGAGTTCTTCTGATTCGAAATGACCGACCAAGCGA
CGCCCAACCGGTATCAGCTCACTCAAAGGCGGTAATACGGTTATCCACAGAATCAGGGGATAACGCAGGA
AAGAACATGTGAGCAAAAGGCCAGCAAAAGGCCAGGAACCGTAAAAAGGCCGCGTTGCTGGCGTTTTTCC
ATAGGCTCCGCCCCCCTGACGAGCATCACAAAAATCGACGCTCAAGTCAGAGGTGGCGAAACCCGACAGG
ACTATAAAGATACCAGGCGTTTCCCCCTGGAAGCTCCCTCGTGCGCTCTCCTGTTCCGACCCTGCCGCTT
ACCGGATACCTGTCCGCCTTTCTCCCTTCGGGAAGCGTGGCGCTTTCTCATAGCTCACGCTGTAGGTATC
TCAGTTCGGTGTAGGTCGTTCGCTCCAAGCTGGGCTGTGTGCACGAACCCCCCGTTCAGCCCGACCGCTG
CGCCTTATCCGGTAACTATCGTCTTGAGTCCAACCCGGTAAGACACGACTTATCGCCACTGGCAGCAGCC
ACTGGTAACAGGATTAGCAGAGCGAGGTATGTAGGCGGTGCTACAGAGTTCTTGAAGTGGTGGCCTAACT
ACGGCTACACTAGAAGGACAGTATTTGGTATCTGCGCTCTGCTGAAGCCAGTTACCTTCGGAAAAAGAGT
TGGTAGCTCTTGATCCGGCAAACAAACCACCGCTGGTAGCGGTGGTTTTTTTGTTTGCAAGCAGCAGATT
ACGCGCAGAAAAAAAGGATTTCAAGAAGATCCTTTGATCTTTTCTACGGGGTCTGACGCTCAGTGGAACG
AAAACTCACGTTAAGGGATTTTGGTCATGAGATTATCAAAAAGGATCTTCACCTAGATCCTTTTATAGTC
CGGAATCGTCACACAAAAAACCAACACACAGATGTAATGAAAATAAAGATATTTTATTGCGGCCATCGTG
ATGGCTAGAGTTTAGCCCTCCCACACATAACCAGAGGGCAGCAATTCACGAATCCCAACTGCCGTCGGCT
GTCCATCACTGTCCTTCACTATGGCTTTGATCCCAGGATGCAGATCGAGAAGCACCTGTCGGCACCGTCC
GCAGGGGCTCAAGATGCCCCTGTTCTCATTTCCGATCGCGACGATACAAGTCAGGTTGCCAGCTGCCGCA
GCAGCAGCAGTGCCCAGCACCACGAGTTCTGCACAAGGTCCCCCAGTAAAATGATATACATTGACACCAG
TGAAGATGCGGCCGTCGCTAGAGAGAGCTGCGCTGGCGACGCTGTAGTCTTCAGAGATGGGGATGCTGTT
GATTGTAGCCGTTGCTCTTTCAATGAGGGTGGATTCTTCTTGAGACAAAGGCTTGGCCATGGTGGCGCTA
GTGTCAGAAGAATCGAGCTTTTTGCAAAAGCCTAGGCCTCCAAAAAAGCCTCCTCACTACTTCTGGAATA
GCTCAGAGGCCGAGGCGGCCTCGGCCTCTGCATAAATAAAAAAAATTAGTCAGCCATGGGGCGGAGAATG
GGCGGAACTGGGCGGAGTTAGGGGCGGGATGGGCGGAGTTAGGGGCGGGACTATGGTTGCTGACTAATTG
AGATGCATGCTTTGCATACTTCTGCCTGCTGGGGAGCCTGGGGACTTTCCACACCTGGTTGCTGACTAAT
TGAGATGCATGCTTTGCATACTTCTGCCTGCTGGGGAGCCTGGGGACTTTCCACACCCTAACTGACACAC
ATTCCACAGCTGGTTCTTTCCGCCTCAGAAGGTACCTAACCAAGTTCCTCTTTCAGAGGTTATTTCAGGC
CATGGTGCTGCGCAAGACGCGTTAATTAAGACGTCGGCAGTGAAAAAAATGCTTTATTTGTGAAATTTGT
GATGCTATTGCTTTATTTGTAACCATTATAAGCTGCAATAAACAAGTTAACAACAACAATTGCATTCATT
TTATGTTTCAGGTTCAGGGGGAGGTGTGGGAGGTTTTTTAAAGCAAGTAAAACCTCTACAAATGTGGTAT
GGCTGATTATGATCCGCGGCCGCAATACGTCGACGTTATCAGCTGACTTCGTACGAGAGCCTAGGATTAT
GGCGCGCCACTAGTTATTAATAGTAATCAATTACGGGGTCATTAGTTCATAGCCCATATATGGAGTTCCG
CGTTACATAACTTACGGTAAATGGCCCGCCTGGCTGACCGCCCAACGACCCCCGCCCATTGACGTCAATA
ATGACGTATGTTCCCATAGTAACGCCAATAGGGACTTTCCATTGACGTCAATGGGTGGAGTATTTACGGT
AAACTGCCCACTTGGCAGTACATCAAGTGTATCATATGCCAAGTCCGCCCCCTATTGACGTCAATGACGG
TAAATGGCCCGCCTGGCATTATGCCCAGTACATGACCTTACGGGACTTTCCTACTTGGCAGTACATCTAC
GTATTAGTCATCGCTATTACCATGGTGATGCGGTTTTGGCAGTACACCAATGGGCGTGGATAGCGGTTTG
ACTCACGGGGATTTCCAAGTCTCCACCCCATTGACGTCAATGGGAGTTTGTTTTGGCACCAAAATCAACG
GGACTTTCCAAAATGTCGTAATAACCCCGCCCCGTTGACGCAAATGGGCGGTAGGCGTGTACGGTGGGAG
GTCTATATAAGCAGAGCTGGTTTAGTGAACCGTCAGATCACTAGAATCTTTATTGCGGTAGTTTATCACA
GTTAAATTGCTAACGCAGTCAGTGCTTCTGACACAACAGTCTCGAACTTAAGCTGCAGAAGTTGGTCGTG
AGGCACTGGGCAGGTAAGTATCAAGGTTACAAGACAGGTTTAAGGAGACCAATAGAAACTGGGCTTGTCG
AGACAGAGAAGACTCTTGCGTTTCTGATAGGCACCTATTGGTCTTACTGACATCCACTTTGCCTTTCTCT
CCACAGGTGTCCACTCCCAGTTCAATTACAGCTCTTAAGGCTAGAGTATTAATACGACTCACTATAGGGG
TTAGCGATCGCCATGGTGAGCGGCTGGCGGCTGTTCAAGAAGATTAGCGGGAGCTCCGGTGGCTCGAGCG
GTATGAGGCGGTTCCTGAGGCCAGGGCATGACCCTGTGCGGGAGAGGCTCAAGCGGGACCTGTTCCAGTT
TAACAAGACGGTGGAGCATGGCTTCCCGCACCAGCCCAGCGCCCTCGGCTACAGCCCGTCCCTGCGCATC
CTGGCCATCGGCACCCGTTCTGGAGCCATCAAGCTCTACGGAGCCCCAGGCGTGGAGTTCATGGGGCTGC
ACCAGGAGAACAACGCTGTGACGCAGATCCACCTCCTGCCCGGCCAGTGCCAGCTGGTCACCCTGCTGGA
TGACAACAGCCTGCACCTTTGGAGCCTGAAGGTCAAGGGCGGGGCATCGGAGCTGCAGGAGGATGAGAGC
TTCACACTGCGTGGACCCCCAGGGGCTGCCCCCAGTGCCACACAGATCACCGTGGTCCTGCCACATTCCT
CCTGCGAGCTGCTCTACCTGGGCACCGAGAGTGGCAACGTGTTTGTGGTGCAGCTGCCAGCTTTTCGTGC
GCTGGAGGACCGGACCATCAGCTCGGACGCGGTGCTGCAGCGGTTGCCAGAGGAGGCCCGCCACCGGCGT
GTGTTCGAGATGGTGGAGGCACTGCAGGAGCACCCTCGAGACCCCAACCAGATCCTGATCGGCTACAGCC
GAGGCCTCGTTGTCATCTGGGACCTACAGGGCAGCCGCGTGCTCTACCACTTCCTCAGCAGCCAGCAACT
GGAGAACATCTGGTGGCAGCGGGACGGCCGCCTGCTCGTCAGCTGTCACTCTGACGGCAGCTACTGCCAG
TGGCCCGTGTCCAGCGAAGCCCAGCAACCAGAGCCCCTCCGCAGCCTCGTGCCTTACGGTCCCTTTCCTT
GCAAAGCGATTACCAGAATCCTCTGGCTGACCACTAGGCAGGGGTTGCCCTTCACCATCTTCCAGGGTGG
CATGCCACGGGCCAGCTACGGGGACCGCCACTGCATCTCAGTGATCCACGATGGCCAGCAGACGGCCTTC
GACTTCACCTCCCGTGTCATCGGCTTCACTGTCCTCACAGAGGCAGACCCTGCAGCCACCTTTGACGACC
CCTATGCCCTGGTGGTGCTGGCTGAGGAGGAGCTGGTGGTGATTGACCTGCAGACAGCAGGCTG
